Addgene plasmid #199354: pTS101 pHAGE2 CMVtetO2 TagBFP-P2A-ALFA-22xGS-SUMOEu-MCS
Purpose: (Empty Backbone) Lentiviral transfer plasmid for doxycycline inducible expression of a N-terminally BFP-P2A-ALFA-SUMOEu-tagged protein in mammalian cells.
Depositing lab: Rebecca Voorhees. Depositing organization: California Institute of Technology. Publication: A nanobody-based strategy for rapid and scalable purification of human protein complexes. Stevens TA, Tomaleri GP, Hazu M, Wei S, Nguyen VN, DeKalb C, Voorhees RM, Pleiner T. Nat Protoc. 2024 Jan;19(1):127-158. doi: 10.1038/s41596-023-00904-w. Epub 2023 Nov 16. PubMed 37974029.
Backbone
  Vector backbone: pHAGE2
  Backbone size (bp): 7777
  Vector type: Mammalian Expression, Lentiviral
  Tag / fusion protein: TagBFP-P2A-ALFA-SUMOEu (N terminal on insert)
Growth in bacteria
  Bacterial resistance: Ampicillin, 100 μg/mL
  Growth temperature: 37°C
  Growth strain: NEB Stable
  Copy number: High Copy
Gene/Insert
  Gene/Insert name: None
  Mutation: WT
  Tag / fusion protein: TagBFP-P2A-ALFA-SUMOEu (N terminal on insert)
Terms and licenses: Academic/Nonprofit Terms; Industry Terms: Not Available to Industry
Depositor comments: Please visit https://www.biorxiv.org/content/10.1101/2023.03.09.531980v1 for bioRxiv preprint.
How to cite: pTS101 pHAGE2 CMVtetO2 TagBFP-P2A-ALFA-22xGS-SUMOEu-MCS was a gift from Rebecca Voorhees (Addgene plasmid # 199354 ; http://n2t.net/addgene:199354 ; RRID:Addgene_199354)
