[The description below was written by a language model from this plasmid's Addgene catalogue record and pLannotate feature annotations shown in this document.]
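Description:
pTS101 pHAGE2 CMVtetO2 TagBFP-P2A-ALFA-22xGS-SUMOEu-MCS is an empty-backbone HIV-1-based lentiviral transfer plasmid of 7,777 bp, built on pHAGE2 for doxycycline-inducible expression of N-terminally tagged proteins in mammalian cells. It is propagated in E. coli through a high-copy ColE1/pUC-type origin with ampicillin selection (AmpR), and is grown in a recombination-reducing strain, as is common for LTR-containing plasmids. The viral portion carries LTR sequences at both ends, the Ψ packaging signal with a partial gag fragment, the RRE for Rev-dependent nuclear export, the cPPT/CTS and a WPRE downstream of the cassette to enhance transcript expression. No mammalian drug-selection marker is annotated. The short lacI, lac promoter/operator and SV40 fragments appear to be backbone remnants.

Expression is driven by the CMV enhancer and promoter followed by two tet operator sites (CMVtetO2; the annotation software labels these as PLtetO-1 fragments). Such a promoter is repressed in cells expressing the Tet repressor and released by doxycycline. The open reading frame begins with TagBFP, followed according to the name by a P2A ribosomal-skipping peptide, the ALFA epitope tag, a 22-unit Gly-Ser linker, a SUMOEu module (annotated by homology as a SUMO1 fragment) and a multiple cloning site. The P2A, ALFA, linker and MCS are not individually annotated in the feature table. TagBFP is thus produced as a separate blue fluorescent reporter of transduction and induction, while the inserted gene of interest receives the ALFA-SUMOEu tag. The associated publication describes a nanobody-based purification strategy for human protein complexes, consistent with capture of the ALFA tag by an anti-ALFA nanobody and release by protease cleavage at the SUMOEu module.
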