Features (pLannotate 1.2.2; 27 found; start..end, strand, type, name):
     13..342     +  CDS            nef (fragment): NEF_HV1BR - Experimental evidence at protein level: Swiss-Prot protein existence level 1. Extracellular Nef protein targets CD4(+) T-lymphocytes for apoptosis by interacting with CXCR4 surface receptors (PubMed:14990729). From Human immunodeficiency virus type 1 group M subtype B (isolate BRU/LAI) (HIV-1).
    390..647     +  LTR            5' LTR (truncated): truncated 5' long terminal repeat (LTR) from HIV-1
    694..819     +  misc_feature   HIV-1 Ψ: packaging signal of human immunodeficiency virus type 1
    803..1141    +  CDS            HIV-1 gag (fragment): gag protein from human immunodeficiency virus 1; gag
   1316..1549    +  misc_feature   RRE: The Rev response element (RRE) of HIV-1 allows for Rev-dependent mRNA export from the nucleus to the cytoplasm.
   1926..2026    +  CDS            Rev (fragment): human immunodeficiency virus 1 (HIV-1) Rev protein; rev; enhances nuclear export of unspliced and incompletely spliced viral mRNAs
   2071..2188    +  misc_feature   cPPT/CTS: central polypurine tract and central termination sequence of HIV-1
   2232..2611    +  enhancer       CMV enhancer: human cytomegalovirus immediate early enhancer
   2612..2815    +  promoter       CMV promoter: human cytomegalovirus (CMV) immediate early promoter
   2817..2836    +  promoter       PLtetO-1 promoter (fragment): modified phage lambda PL promoter with tet operator sites (Lutz and Bujard, 1997)
   2838..2857    +  promoter       PLtetO-1 promoter (fragment): modified phage lambda PL promoter with tet operator sites (Lutz and Bujard, 1997)
   2865..2898    +  promoter       TRE3GV promoter (fragment): 3rd-generation Tet-responsive promoter that can be activated by binding of Tet-On® 3G, optimized for retroviral and lentiviral vectors
   2977..3675    +  CDS            TagBFP: TagBFP is a basic (constitutively fluorescent) blue fluorescent protein published in 2008, derived from Entacmaea quadricolor. It is reported to be a very rapidly-maturing monomer with very low acid sensitivity.
   3883..4167    +  CDS            SUMO1 (fragment): SUMO1_ORYSJ - Also known as SMT3, SUM1. Experimental evidence at protein level: Swiss-Prot protein existence level 1. Ubiquitin-like protein which can be covalently attached to target lysines as a monomer. Does not seem to be involved in protein degradation and may function as an antagonist of ubiquitin in the degradation process (By similarity). From Oryza sativa subsp. japonica (Rice).
   4232..4820    +  misc_feature   WPRE: woodchuck hepatitis virus posttranscriptional regulatory element
   4815..4925    +  CDS            nef (fragment): NEF_SIVS4 - Experimental evidence at protein level: Swiss-Prot protein existence level 1. Interferes with TCR signaling from the cell membrane. Interacts with CD247/TCRZ (TCR zeta chain) and exert potent down- regulation of cell surface TCR/CD3 complexes. From Simian immunodeficiency virus (isolate F236/smH4) (SIV-sm) (Simian immunodeficiency virus sooty mangabey monkey).
   4968..5148    +  LTR            5' LTR (truncated): truncated 5' long terminal repeat (LTR) from HIV-1
   5281..5385    +  promoter       AmpR promoter: bla
   5386..6246    +  CDS            AmpR: β-lactamase; bla; confers resistance to ampicillin, carbenicillin, and related antibiotics
   6417..7005    +  rep_origin     ori: high-copy-number ColE1/pMB1/pBR322/pUC origin of replication
   7188..7242    +  CDS            lacI (fragment): lac repressor; lacI; The lac repressor binds to the lac operator to inhibit transcription in E. coli. This inhibition can be relieved by adding lactose or isopropyl-β-D-thiogalactopyranoside (IPTG).
   7248..7341    +  rep_origin     SV40 ori (fragment): SV40 origin of replication
   7366..7403    +  CDS            lacI (fragment): lac repressor; lacI; The lac repressor binds to the lac operator to inhibit transcription in E. coli. This inhibition can be relieved by adding lactose or isopropyl-β-D-thiogalactopyranoside (IPTG).
   7416..7437    +  protein_bind   CAP binding site: CAP binding activates transcription in the presence of cAMP. E. coli catabolite activator protein
   7452..7482    +  promoter       lac promoter: promoter for the E. coli lac operon
   7490..7506    +  protein_bind   lac operator: The lac repressor binds to the lac operator to inhibit transcription in E. coli. This inhibition can be relieved by adding lactose or isopropyl-β-D-thiogalactopyranoside (IPTG). lac repressor encoded by lacI
   7540..7623    +  polyA_signal   SV40 poly(A) signal (fragment): SV40 polyadenylation signal
>Addgene plasmid #199354 | pTS101 pHAGE2 CMVtetO2 TagBFP-P2A-ALFA-22xGS-SUMOEu-MCS | addgene full sequence | sequence record 389904 | Addgene NGS Result
CAAACTTAGTAGTTGGAAGGGCTAATTCACTCCCAAAGAAGACAAGATATCCTTGATCTGTGGATCTACC
ACACACAAGGCTACTTCCCTGATTAGCAGAACTACACACCAGGGCCAGGGGTCAGATATCCACTGACCTT
TGGATGGTGCTACAAGCTAGTACCAGTTGAGCCAGATAAGGTAGAAGAGGCCAATAAAGGAGAGAACACC
AGCTTGTTACACCCTGTGAGCCTGCATGGGATGGATGACCCGGAGAGAGAAGTGTTAGAGTGGAGGTTTG
ACAGCCGCCTAGCATTTCATCACGTGGCCCGAGAGCTGCATCCGGAGTACTTCAAGAACTGCTGATATCG
AGCTTGCTACAAGGGACTTTCCGCTGGGGACTTTCCAGGGAGGCGTGGCCTGGGCGGGACTGGGGAGTGG
CGAGCCCTCAGATCCTGCATATAAGCAGCTGCTTTTTGCCTGTACTGGGTCTCTCTGGTTAGACCAGATC
TGAGCCTGGGAGCTCTCTGGCTAACTAGGGAACCCACTGCTTAAGCCTCAATAAAGCTTGCCTTGAGTGC
TTCAAGTAGTGTGTGCCCGTCTGTTGTGTGACTCTGGTAACTAGAGATCCCTCAGACCCTTTTAGTCAGT
GTGGAAAATCTCTAGCAGTGGCGCCCGAACAGGGACTTGAAAGCGAAAGGGAAACCAGAGGAGCTCTCTC
GACGCAGGACTCGGCTTGCTGAAGCGCGCACGGCAAGAGGCGAGGGGCGGCGACTGGTGAGTACGCCAAA
AATTTTGACTAGCGGAGGCTAGAAGGAGAGAGATGGGTGCGAGAGCGTCAGTATTAAGCGGGGGAGAATT
AGATCGCGATGGGAAAAAATTCGGTTAAGGCCAGGGGGAAAGAAAAAATATAAATTAAAACATATAGTAT
GGGCAAGCAGGGAGCTAGAACGATTCGCAGTTAATCCTGGCCTGTTAGAAACATCAGAAGGCTGTAGACA
AATACTGGGACAGCTACAACCATCCCTTCAGACAGGATCAGAAGAACTTAGATCATTATATAATACAGTA
GCAACCCTCTATTGTGTGCATCAAAGGATAGAGATAAAAGACACCAAGGAAGCTTTAGACAAGATAGAGG
AAGAGCAAAACAAAAGTAAGACCACCGCACAGCAAGCGGCCGGCCGCTGATCTTCAGACCTGGAGGAGGA
GATATGAGGGACAATTGGAGAAGTGAATTATATAAATATAAAGTAGTAAAAATTGAACCATTAGGAGTAG
CACCCACCAAGGCAAAGAGAAGAGTGGTGCAGAGAGAAAAAAGAGCAGTGGGAATAGGAGCTTTGTTCCT
TGGGTTCTTGGGAGCAGCAGGAAGCACTATGGGCGCAGCGTCAATGACGCTGACGGTACAGGCCAGACAA
TTATTGTCTGGTATAGTGCAGCAGCAGAACAATTTGCTGAGGGCTATTGAGGCGCAACAGCATCTGTTGC
AACTCACAGTCTGGGGCATCAAGCAGCTCCAGGCAAGAATCCTGGCTGTGGAAAGATACCTAAAGGATCA
ACAGCTCCTGGGGATTTGGGGTTGCTCTGGAAAACTCATTTGCACCACTGCTGTGCCTTGGAATGCTAGT
TGGAGTAATAAATCTCTGGAACAGATTTGGAATCACACGACCTGGATGGAGTGGGACAGAGAAATTAACA
ATTACACAAGCTTAATACACTCCTTAATTGAAGAATCGCAAAACCAGCAAGAAAAGAATGAACAAGAATT
ATTGGAATTAGATAAATGGGCAAGTTTGTGGAATTGGTTTAACATAACAAATTGGCTGTGGTATATAAAA
TTATTCATAATGATAGTAGGAGGCTTGGTAGGTTTAAGAATAGTTTTTGCTGTACTTTCTATAGTGAATA
GAGTTAGGCAGGGATATTCACCATTATCGTTTCAGACCCACCTCCCAACCCCGAGGGGACCCGACAGGCC
CGAAGGAATAGAAGAAGAAGGTGGAGAGAGAGACAGAGACAGATCCATTCGATTAGTGAACGGATCTCGA
CGGTATCGCCGAATTCACAAATGGCAGTATTCATCCACAATTTTAAAAGAAAAGGGGGGATTGGGGGGTA
CAGTGCAGGGGAAAGAATAGTAGACATAATAGCAACAGACATACAAACTAAAGAATTACAAAAACAAATT
ACAAAAATTCAAAATTTTCGGGTTTATTACAGGGACAGCAGAGATCCAGTTTGGACGCGTTGACATTGAT
TATTGACTAGTTATTAATAGTAATCAATTACGGGGTCATTAGTTCATAGCCCATATATGGAGTTCCGCGT
TACATAACTTACGGTAAATGGCCCGCCTGGCTGACCGCCCAACGACCCCCGCCCATTGACGTCAATAATG
ACGTATGTTCCCATAGTAACGCCAATAGGGACTTTCCATTGACGTCAATGGGTGGAGTATTTACGGTAAA
CTGCCCACTTGGCAGTACATCAAGTGTATCATATGCCAAGTACGCCCCCTATTGACGTCAATGACGGTAA
ATGGCCCGCCTGGCATTATGCCCAGTACATGACCTTATGGGACTTTCCTACTTGGCAGTACATCTACGTA
TTAGTCATCGCTATTACCATGGTGATGCGGTTTTGGCAGTACATCAATGGGCGTGGATAGCGGTTTGACT
CACGGGGATTTCCAAGTCTCCACCCCATTGACGTCAATGGGAGTTTGTTTTGGCACCAAAATCAACGGGA
CTTTCCAAAATGTCGTAACAACTCCGCCCCATTGACGCAAATGGGCGGTAGGCGTGTACGGTGGGAGGTC
TATATAAGCAGAGCTCTCCCTATCAGTGATAGAGATCTCCCTATCAGTGATAGAGATCGTCGACGAGCTC
GTTTAGTGAACCGTCAGATCGCCTGGAGACGCCATCCACGCTGTTTTGACCTCCATAGAAGACACCGGGA
CCGATCCAGCCTCCGGCTAGAGCGGCCGCCATGGGTATGAGCGAGCTGATTAAGGAGAACATGCACATGA
AGCTGTACATGGAGGGCACCGTGGACAACCATCACTTCAAGTGCACATCCGAGGGCGAAGGCAAGCCCTA
CGAGGGCACCCAGACCATGAGAATCAAGGTGGTCGAGGGCGGCCCTCTCCCCTTCGCCTTCGACATCCTG
GCTACTAGCTTCCTCTACGGCAGCAAGACCTTCATCAACCACACCCAGGGCATCCCCGACTTCTTCAAGC
AGTCCTTCCCTGAGGGCTTCACATGGGAGAGAGTCACCACATACGAAGACGGGGGCGTGCTGACCGCTAC
CCAGGACACCAGCCTCCAGGACGGCTGCCTCATCTACAACGTCAAGATCAGAGGGGTGAACTTCACATCC
AACGGCCCTGTGATGCAGAAGAAAACACTCGGCTGGGAGGCCTTCACCGAGACGCTGTACCCCGCTGACG
GCGGCCTGGAAGGCAGAAACGACATGGCCCTGAAGCTCGTGGGCGGGAGCCATCTGATCGCAAACATCAA
GACCACATATAGATCCAAGAAACCCGCTAAGAACCTCAAGATGCCTGGCGTCTACTATGTGGACTACAGA
CTGGAAAGAATCAAGGAGGCCAACAACGAGACCTACGTCGAGCAGCACGAGGTGGCAGTGGCCAGATACT
GCGACCTCCCTAGCAAACTGGGGCACAAGCTTAATACTGGTACCGGAGGAAGCGGAGCTACTAACTTCAG
CCTGCTGAAGCAGGCTGGAGACGTGGAGGAGAACCCTGGACCTGGAGCTGCTGCAGCGCCATCTCGCCTG
GAAGAGGAACTGCGTCGTCGCCTGACCGAACCAGGATCTGGCAGTGGATCAGGATCTGGTAGTGGTTCTG
GTAGCGGATCTGGAAGTGGCAGTGGATCTTCTGCTGCGGGTGGCGAAGAAGATAAGAAACCGGCAGGTGG
CGAAGGTGGCGGTGCCCATATCAACCTGAAAGTGAAAGGTCAAGACGGCAACGAAGTCTTTTTCCGCATC
AAACGTTCTACCCAGCTGAAAAAGCTGATGAACGCATACTGTGACCGTCAGTCTGTAGACATGAAGGCAA
TTGCTTTCCTCTTTAAGGGTCGTCGCCTACGTGCGGAAAGGACCCCGGATGAACTGGAAATGGAAGATGG
CGACGAAATCGACGCAATGCTGCATCAGACTGGTGGCTCTAGTGGATCCGGTTCTGCTAGCGGTTCAGGT
TCTACCGGTGGATCATCTAGATAACTCGAGTAATCAACCTCTGGATTACAAAATTTGTGAAAGATTGACT
GGTATTCTTAACTATGTTGCTCCTTTTACGCTATGTGGATACGCTGCTTTAATGCCTTTGTATCATGCTA
TTGCTTCCCGTATGGCTTTCATTTTCTCCTCCTTGTATAAATCCTGGTTGCTGTCTCTTTATGAGGAGTT
GTGGCCCGTTGTCAGGCAACGTGGCGTGGTGTGCACTGTGTTTGCTGACGCAACCCCCACTGGTTGGGGC
ATTGCCACCACCTGTCAGCTCCTTTCCGGGACTTTCGCTTTCCCCCTCCCTATTGCCACGGCGGAACTCA
TCGCCGCCTGCCTTGCCCGCTGCTGGACAGGGGCTCGGCTGTTGGGCACTGACAATTCCGTGGTGTTGTT
GGGGAAATCATCGTCCTTTCCTTGGCTGCTCGCCTGTGTTGCCACCTGGATTCTGCGCGGGACGTCCTTC
TGCTACGTCCCTTCGGCCCTCAATCCAGCGGACCTTCCTTCCCGCGGCCTGCTGCCGGCTCTGCGGCCTC
TTCCGCGTCTTCGCCTTCGCCCTCAGACGAGTCGGATCTCCCTTTGGGCCGCCTCCCCGCCTGGTACCTT
TAAGACCAATGACTTACAAGGCAGCTGTAGATCTTAGCCACTTTTTAAAAGAAAAGGGGGGACTGGAAGG
GCTAATTCACTCCCAACGAAGACAAGATCACCTGCAGGACAGGCGCGCCCTGCTTTTTGCTTGTACTGGG
TCTCTCTGGTTAGACCAGATCTGAGCCTGGGAGCTCTCTGGCTAACTAGGGAACCCACTGCTTAAGCCTC
AATAAAGCTTGCCTTGAGTGCTTCAAGTAGTGTGTGCCCGTCTGTTGTGTGACTCTGGTAACTAGAGATC
CCTCAGACCCTTTTAGTCAGTGTGGAAAATCTCTAGCACCCGGGCGATTAAGGAAAGGGCTAGATCATTC
TTGAAGACGAAAGGGCCTCGTGATACGCCTATTTTTATAGGTTAATGTCATGATAATAATGGTTTCTTAG
ACGTCAGGTGGCACTTTTCGGGGAAATGTGCGCGGAACCCCTATTTGTTTATTTTTCTAAATACATTCAA
ATATGTATCCGCTCATGAGACAATAACCCTGATAAATGCTTCAATAATATTGAAAAAGGAAGAGTATGAG
TATTCAACATTTCCGTGTCGCCCTTATTCCCTTTTTTGCGGCATTTTGCCTTCCTGTTTTTGCTCACCCA
GAAACGCTGGTGAAAGTAAAAGATGCTGAAGATCAGTTGGGTGCACGAGTGGGTTACATCGAACTGGATC
TCAACAGCGGTAAGATCCTTGAGAGTTTTCGCCCCGAAGAACGTTTTCCAATGATGAGCACTTTTAAAGT
TCTGCTATGTGGCGCGGTATTATCCCGTGTTGACGCCGGGCAAGAGCAACTCGGTCGCCGCATACACTAT
TCTCAGAATGACTTGGTTGAGTACTCACCAGTCACAGAAAAGCATCTTACGGATGGCATGACAGTAAGAG
AATTATGCAGTGCTGCCATAACCATGAGTGATAACACTGCGGCCAACTTACTTCTGACAACGATCGGAGG
ACCGAAGGAGCTAACCGCTTTTTTGCACAACATGGGGGATCATGTAACTCGCCTTGATCGTTGGGAACCG
GAGCTGAATGAAGCCATACCAAACGACGAGCGTGACACCACGATGCCTGTAGCAATGGCAACAACGTTGC
GCAAACTATTAACTGGCGAACTACTTACTCTAGCTTCCCGGCAACAATTAATAGACTGGATGGAGGCGGA
TAAAGTTGCAGGACCACTTCTGCGCTCGGCCCTTCCGGCTGGCTGGTTTATTGCTGATAAATCTGGAGCC
GGTGAGCGTGGGTCTCGCGGTATCATTGCAGCACTGGGGCCAGATGGTAAGCCCTCCCGTATCGTAGTTA
TCTACACGACGGGGAGTCAGGCAACTATGGATGAACGAAATAGACAGATCGCTGAGATAGGTGCCTCACT
GATTAAGCATTGGTAACTGTCAGACCAAGTTTACTCATATATACTTTAGATTGATTTAAAACTTCATTTT
TAATTTAAAAGGATCTAGGTGAAGATCCTTTTTGATAATCTCATGACCAAAATCCCTTAACGTGAGTTTT
CGTTCCACTGAGCGTCAGACCCCGTAGAAAAGATCAAAGGATCTTCTTGAGATCCTTTTTTTCTGCGCGT
AATCTGCTGCTTGCAAACAAAAAAACCACCGCTACCAGCGGTGGTTTGTTTGCCGGATCAAGAGCTACCA
ACTCTTTTTCCGAAGGTAACTGGCTTCAGCAGAGCGCAGATACCAAATACTGTTCTTCTAGTGTAGCCGT
AGTTAGGCCACCACTTCAAGAACTCTGTAGCACCGCCTACATACCTCGCTCTGCTAATCCTGTTACCAGT
GGCTGCTGCCAGTGGCGATAAGTCGTGTCTTACCGGGTTGGACTCAAGACGATAGTTACCGGATAAGGCG
CAGCGGTCGGGCTGAACGGGGGGTTCGTGCACACAGCCCAGCTTGGAGCGAACGACCTACACCGAACTGA
GATACCTACAGCGTGAGCTATGAGAAAGCGCCACGCTTCCCGAAGGGAGAAAGGCGGACAGGTATCCGGT
AAGCGGCAGGGTCGGAACAGGAGAGCGCACGAGGGAGCTTCCAGGGGGAAACGCCTGGTATCTTTATAGT
CCTGTCGGGTTTCGCCACCTCTGACTTGAGCGTCGATTTTTGTGATGCTCGTCAGGGGGGCGGAGCCTAT
GGAAAAACGCCAGCAACGCGGCCTTTTTACGGTTCCTGGCCTTTTGCTGGCCTTTTGCTCACATGTTCTT
TCCTGCGTTATCCCCTGATTCTGTGGATAACCGTATTACCGCCTTTGAGTGAGCTGATACCGCTCGCCGC
AGCCGAACGACCGAGCGCAGCGAGTCAGTGAGCGAGGAAGCGGAAGAGCGCCCAATACGCAAACCGCCTC
TCCCCGCGCGTTGGCCGATTCATTAATGCAGCAAGCTCATGGCTGACTAATTTTTTTTATTTATGCAGAG
GCCGAGGCCGCCTCGGCCTCTGAGCTATTCCAGAAGTAGTGAGGAGGCTTTTTTGGAGGCCTAGGCTTTT
GCAAAAAGCTCCCCGTGGCACGACAGGTTTCCCGACTGGAAAGCGGGCAGTGAGCGCAACGCAATTAATG
TGAGTTAGCTCACTCATTAGGCACCCCAGGCTTTACACTTTATGCTTCCGGCTCGTATGTTGTGTGGAAT
TGTGAGCGGATAACAATTTCACACAGGAAACAGCTATGACATGATTACGAATTTCACAAATAAAGCATTT
TTTTCACTGCATTCTAGTTGTGGTTTGTCCAAACTCATCAATGTATCTTATCATGTCTGGATCAACTGGA
TAACTCAAGCTAACCAAAATCATCCCAAACTTCCCACCCCATACCCTATTACCACTGCCAATTACCTGTG
GTTTCATTTACTCTAAACCTGTGATTCCTCTGAATTATTTTCATTTTAAAGAAATTGTATTTGTTAAATA
TGTACTA
